>Addgene plasmid #101154 | sg2.02 16x(MS2) MUC4.1 | addgene full sequence | sequence record 193662 | Addgene NGS Result
GATCCGACGCGCCATCTCTAGGCCCGCGCCGGCCCCCTCGCACGGACTTGTGGGAGAAGCTCGGCTACTC
CCCTGCCCCGGTTAATTTGCATATAATATTTCCTAGTAACTATAGAGGCTTAATGTGCGATAAAAGACAG
ATAATCTGTTCTTTTTAATACTAGCTACATTTTACATGATAGGCTTGGATTTCTATAACTTCGTATAGCA
TACATTATACGAAGTTATAAACAGCACAAAAGGAAACTCACCCTAACTGTAAAGTAATTGTGTGTTTTGA
GACTATAAGTATCCCTTGGAGAACCACCTTGTTGGGTAAAGTAGAAAAGGCATAAAGTTTAAGAGCTATG
CTGGGCCAACATGAGGATCACCCATGTCTGCAGGGCCCAGCATAGCAAGTTTAAATAAGGCTAGTCCGTT
ATCAACTTGGCCAACATGAGGATCACCCATGTCTGCAGGGCCAAGTGGCACCGAGTCGGTGCGGATCCTA
AGGTACCTAATTGCCTAGAAAACATGAGGATCACCCATGTCTGCAGGTCGACTCTAGAAAACATGAGGAT
CACCCATGTCTGCAGTATTCCCGGGTTCATTAGATCCTAAGGTACCTAATTGCCTAGAAAACATGAGGAT
CACCCATGTCTGCAGGTCGACTCTAGAAAACATGAGGATCACCCATGTCTGCAGTATTCCCGGGTTCATT
AGATCCTAAGGTACCTAATTGCCTAGAAAACATGAGGATCACCCATGTCTGCAGGTCGACTCCAGAAAAC
ATGAGGATCACCCATGTCTGCAGTATTCCCGGGTTCATTAGATCCTAAGGTACCTAATTGCCTAGAAAAC
ATGAGGATCACCCATGTCTGCAGGTCGACTCCAGAAAACATGAGGATCACCCATGTCTGCAGTATTCCCG
GGTTCATTAGATCCTAAGGTACCTAATTGCCTAGAAAACATGAGGATCACCCATGTCTGCAGGTCGACTC
TAGAAAACATGAGGATCACCCATGTCTGCAGTATTCCCGGGTTCATTAGATCCTAAGGTACCTAATTGCC
TAGAAAACATGAGGATCACCCATGTCTGCAGGTCGACTCTAGAAAACATGAGGATCACCCATGTCTGCAG
TATTCCCGGGTTCATTAGATCCTAAGGTACCTAATTGCCTAGAAAACATGAGGATCACCCATGTCTGCAG
GTCGACTCCAGAAAACATGAGGATCACCCATGTCTGCAGTATTCCCGGGTTCATTAGATCTGCGCGCAAT
AGCAAGTTAAAATAATATTAGTCCGTTTTTAGCGCGTGCGCCAATTCTGCAGGGGCGCCTTTTTTTATTA
GGCGGCCGCGTGGATAACCGTATTACCGCCATGCATTAGTTATTAATAGTAATCAATTACGGGGTCATTA
GTTCATAGCCCATATATGGAGTTCCGCGTTACATAACTTACGGTAAATGGCCCGCCTGGCTGACCGCCCA
ACGACCCCCGCCCATTGACGTCAATAATGACGTATGTTCCCATAGTAACGCCAATAGGGACTTTCCATTG
ACGTCAATGGGTGGAGTATTTACGGTAAACTGCCCACTTGGCAGTACATCAAGTGTATCATATGCCAAGT
ACGCCCCCTATTGACGTCAATGACGGTAAATGGCCCGCCTGGCATTATGCCCAGTACATGACCTTATGGG
ACTTTCCTACTTGGCAGTACATCTACGTATTAGTCATCGCTATTACCATGGTGATGCGGTTTTGGCAGTA
CATCAATGGGCGTGGATAGCGGTTTGACTCACGGGGATTTCCAAGTCTCCACCCCATTGACGTCAATGGG
AGTTTGTTTTGGCACCAAAATCAACGGGACTTTCCAAAATGTCGTAACAACTCCGCCCCATTGACGCAAA
TGGGCGGTAGGCGTGTACGGTGGGAGGTCTATATAAGCAGAGCTGGTTTAGTGAACCGTCAGATCCGCTA
GCCCACCATGACCGAGTACAAGCCCACGGTGCGCCTCGCCACCCGCGACGACGTCCCCCGGGCCGTACGC
ACCCTCGCCGCCGCGTTCGCCGACTACCCCGCCACGCGCCACACCGTCGACCCGGACCGCCACATCGAGC
GGGTCACCGAGCTGCAAGAACTCTTCCTCACGCGCGTCGGGCTCGACATCGGCAAGGTGTGGGTCGCGGA
CGACGGCGCCGCGGTGGCGGTCTGGACCACGCCGGAGAGCGTCGAAGCGGGGGCGGTGTTCGCCGAGATC
GGCCCGCGCATGGCCGAGTTGAGCGGTTCCCGGCTGGCCGCGCAGCAACAGATGGAAGGCCTCCTGGCGC
CGCACCGGCCCAAGGAGCCCGCGTGGTTCCTGGCCACCGTCGGCGTCTCGCCCGACCACCAGGGCAAGGG
TCTGGGCAGCGCCGTCGTGCTCCCCGGAGTGGAGGCGGCCGAGCGCGCCGGGGTGCCCGCCTTCCTGGAG
ACCTCCGCGCCCCGCAACCTCCCCTTCTACGAGCGGCTCGGCTTCACCGTCACCGCCGACGTCGAGGTGC
CCGAAGGACCGCGCACCTGGTGCATGACCCGCAAGCCCGGTGCCGGATCGGGAGAGGGCAGAGGAAGTCT
GCTAACATGCGGTGACGTCGAGGAGAATCCTGGCCCACCGGTCGCCACCATGAGCGAGCTGATTAAGGAG
AACATGCACATGAAGCTGTACATGGAGGGCACCGTGGACAACCATCACTTCAAGTGCACATCCGAGGGCG
AAGGCAAGCCCTACGAGGGCACCCAGACCATGAGAATCAAGGTGGTCGAGGGCGGCCCTCTCCCCTTCGC
CTTCGACATCCTGGCTACTAGCTTCCTCTACGGCAGCAAGACCTTCATCAACCACACCCAGGGCATCCCC
GACTTCTTCAAGCAGTCCTTCCCTGAGGGCTTCACATGGGAGAGAGTCACCACATACGAAGACGGGGGCG
TGCTGACCGCTACCCAGGACACCAGCCTCCAGGACGGCTGCCTCATCTACAACGTCAAGATCAGAGGGGT
GAACTTCACATCCAACGGCCCTGTGATGCAGAAGAAAACACTCGGCTGGGAGGCCTTCACCGAGACGCTG
TACCCCGCTGACGGCGGCCTGGAAGGCAGAAACGACATGGCCCTGAAGCTCGTGGGCGGGAGCCATCTGA
TCGCAAACATCAAGACCACATATAGATCCAAGAAACCCGCTAAGAACCTCAAGATGCCTGGCGTCTACTA
TGTGGACTACAGACTGGAAAGAATCAAGGAGGCCAACAACGAGACCTACGTCGAGCAGCACGAGGTGGCA
GTGGCCAGATACTGCGACCTCCCTAGCAAACTGGGGCACAAGCTTAATTAAGAATTCGTCGAGGGACCTA
ATAACTTCGTATAGCATACATTATACGAAGTTATACATGTTTAAGGGTTCCGGTTCCACTAGGTACAATT
CGATATCAAGCTTATCGATAATCAACCTCTGGATTACAAAATTTGTGAAAGATTGACTGGTATTCTTAAC
TATGTTGCTCCTTTTACGCTATGTGGATACGCTGCTTTAATGCCTTTGTATCATGCTATTGCTTCCCGTA
TGGCTTTCATTTTCTCCTCCTTGTATAAATCCTGGTTGCTGTCTCTTTATGAGGAGTTGTGGCCCGTTGT
CAGGCAACGTGGCGTGGTGTGCACTGTGTTTGCTGACGCAACCCCCACTGGTTGGGGCATTGCCACCACC
TGTCAGCTCCTTTCCGGGACTTTCGCTTTCCCCCTCCCTATTGCCACGGCGGAACTCATCGCCGCCTGCC
TTGCCCGCTGCTGGACAGGGGCTCGGCTGTTGGGCACTGACAATTCCGTGGTGTTGTCGGGGAAATCATC
GTCCTTTCCTTGGCTGCTCGCCTGTGTTGCCACCTGGATTCTGCGCGGGACGTCCTTCTGCTACGTCCCT
TCGGCCCTCAATCCAGCGGACCTTCCTTCCCGCGGCCTGCTGCCGGCTCTGCGGCCTCTTCCGCGTCTTC
GCCTTCGCCCTCAGACGAGTCGGATCTCCCTTTGGGCCGCCTCCCCGCATCGATACCGTCGACCTCGATC
GAGACCTAGAAAAACATGGAGCAATCACAAGTAGCAATACAGCAGCTACCAATGCTGATTGTGCCTGGCT
AGAAGCACAAGAGGAGGAGGAGGTGGGTTTTCCAGTCACACCTCAGGTACCTTTAAGACCAATGACTTAC
AAGGCAGCTGTAGATCTTAGCCACTTTTTAAAAGAAAAGGGGGGACTGGAAGGGCTAATTCACTCCCAAC
GAAGACAAGATATCCTTGATCTGTGGATCTACCACACACAAGGCTACTTCCCTGATTGGCAGAACTACAC
ACCAGGGCCAGGGATCAGATATCCACTGACCTTTGGATGGTGCTACAAGCTAGTACCAGTTGAGCAAGAG
AAGGTAGAAGAAGCCAATGAAGGAGAGAACACCCGCTTGTTACACCCTGTGAGCCTGCATGGGATGGATG
ACCCGGAGAGAGAAGTATTAGAGTGGAGGTTTGACAGCCGCCTAGCATTTCATCACATGGCCCGAGAGCT
GCATCCGGACTGTACTGGGTCTCTCTGGTTAGACCAGATCTGAGCCTGGGAGCTCTCTGGCTAACTAGGG
AACCCACTGCTTAAGCCTCAATAAAGCTTGCCTTGAGTGCTTCAAGTAGTGTGTGCCCGTCTGTTGTGTG
ACTCTGGTAACTAGAGATCCCTCAGACCCTTTTAGTCAGTGTGGAAAATCTCTAGCAGCATGTGAGCAAA
AGGCCAGCAAAAGGCCAGGAACCGTAAAAAGGCCGCGTTGCTGGCGTTTTTCCATAGGCTCCGCCCCCCT
GACGAGCATCACAAAAATCGACGCTCAAGTCAGAGGTGGCGAAACCCGACAGGACTATAAAGATACCAGG
CGTTTCCCCCTGGAAGCTCCCTCGTGCGCTCTCCTGTTCCGACCCTGCCGCTTACCGGATACCTGTCCGC
CTTTCTCCCTTCGGGAAGCGTGGCGCTTTCTCATAGCTCACGCTGTAGGTATCTCAGTTCGGTGTAGGTC
GTTCGCTCCAAGCTGGGCTGTGTGCACGAACCCCCCGTTCAGCCCGACCGCTGCGCCTTATCCGGTAACT
ATCGTCTTGAGTCCAACCCGGTAAGACACGACTTATCGCCACTGGCAGCAGCCACTGGTAACAGGATTAG
CAGAGCGAGGTATGTAGGCGGTGCTACAGAGTTCTTGAAGTGGTGGCCTAACTACGGCTACACTAGAAGA
ACAGTATTTGGTATCTGCGCTCTGCTGAAGCCAGTTACCTTCGGAAAAAGAGTTGGTAGCTCTTGATCCG
GCAAACAAACCACCGCTGGTAGCGGTGGTTTTTTTGTTTGCAAGCAGCAGATTACGCGCAGAAAAAAAGG
ATCTCAAGAAGATCCTTTGATCTTTTCTACGGGGTCTGACGCTCAGTGGAACGAAAACTCACGTTAAGGG
ATTTTGGTCATGAGATTATCAAAAAGGATCTTCACCTAGATCCTTTTAAATTAAAAATGAAGTTTTAAAT
CAATCTAAAGTATATATGAGTAAACTTGGTCTGACAGTTACCAATGCTTAATCAGTGAGGCACCTATCTC
AGCGATCTGTCTATTTCGTTCATCCATAGTTGCCTGACTCCCCGTCGTGTAGATAACTACGATACGGGAG
GGCTTACCATCTGGCCCCAGTGCTGCAATGATACCGCGAGACCCACGCTCACCGGCTCCAGATTTATCAG
CAATAAACCAGCCAGCCGGAAGGGCCGAGCGCAGAAGTGGTCCTGCAACTTTATCCGCCTCCATCCAGTC
TATTAATTGTTGCCGGGAAGCTAGAGTAAGTAGTTCGCCAGTTAATAGTTTGCGCAACGTTGTTGCCATT
GCTACAGGCATCGTGGTGTCACGCTCGTCGTTTGGTATGGCTTCATTCAGCTCCGGTTCCCAACGATCAA
GGCGAGTTACATGATCCCCCATGTTGTGCAAAAAAGCGGTTAGCTCCTTCGGTCCTCCGATCGTTGTCAG
AAGTAAGTTGGCCGCAGTGTTATCACTCATGGTTATGGCAGCACTGCATAATTCTCTTACTGTCATGCCA
TCCGTAAGATGCTTTTCTGTGACTGGTGAGTACTCAACCAAGTCATTCTGAGAATAGTGTATGCGGCGAC
CGAGTTGCTCTTGCCCGGCGTCAATACGGGATAATACCGCGCCACATAGCAGAACTTTAAAAGTGCTCAT
CATTGGAAAACGTTCTTCGGGGCGAAAACTCTCAAGGATCTTACCGCTGTTGAGATCCAGTTCGATGTAA
CCCACTCGTGCACCCAACTGATCTTCAGCATCTTTTACTTTCACCAGCGTTTCTGGGTGAGCAAAAACAG
GAAGGCAAAATGCCGCAAAAAAGGGAATAAGGGCGACACGGAAATGTTGAATACTCATACTCTTCCTTTT
TCAATATTATTGAAGCATTTATCAGGGTTATTGTCTCATGAGCGGATACATATTTGAATGTATTTAGAAA
AATAAACAAATAGGGGTTCCGCGCACATTTCCCCGAAAAGTGCCACCTGACGTCGACGGATCGGGAGATC
TCCCGATCCCCTATGGTGCACTCTCAGTACAATCTGCTCTGATGCCGCATAGTTAAGCCAGTATCTGCTC
CCTGCTTGTGTGTTGGAGGTCGCTGAGTAGTGCGCGAGCAAAATTTAAGCTACAACAAGGCAAGGCTTGA
CCGACAATTGCATGAAGAATCTGCTTAGGGTTAGGCGTTTTGCGCTGCTTCGCGATGTACGGGCCAGATA
TACGCGTTGACATTGATTATTGACTAGTTATTAATAGTAATCAATTACGGGGTCATTAGTTCATAGCCCA
TATATGGAGTTCCGCGTTACATAACTTACGGTAAATGGCCCGCCTGGCTGACCGCCCAACGACCCCCGCC
CATTGACGTCAATAATGACGTATGTTCCCATAGTAACGCCAATAGGGACTTTCCATTGACGTCAATGGGT
GGAGTATTTACGGTAAACTGCCCACTTGGCAGTACATCAAGTGTATCATATGCCAAGTACGCCCCCTATT
GACGTCAATGACGGTAAATGGCCCGCCTGGCATTATGCCCAGTACATGACCTTATGGGACTTTCCTACTT
GGCAGTACATCTACGTATTAGTCATCGCTATTACCATGGTGATGCGGTTTTGGCAGTACATCAATGGGCG
TGGATAGCGGTTTGACTCACGGGGATTTCCAAGTCTCCACCCCATTGACGTCAATGGGAGTTTGTTTTGG
CACCAAAATCAACGGGACTTTCCAAAATGTCGTAACAACTCCGCCCCATTGACGCAAATGGGCGGTAGGC
GTGTACGGTGGGAGGTCTATATAAGCAGCGCGTTTTGCCTGTACTGGGTCTCTCTGGTTAGACCAGATCT
GAGCCTGGGAGCTCTCTGGCTAACTAGGGAACCCACTGCTTAAGCCTCAATAAAGCTTGCCTTGAGTGCT
TCAAGTAGTGTGTGCCCGTCTGTTGTGTGACTCTGGTAACTAGAGATCCCTCAGACCCTTTTAGTCAGTG
TGGAAAATCTCTAGCAGTGGCGCCCGAACAGGGACTTGAAAGCGAAAGGGAAACCAGAGGAGCTCTCTCG
ACGCAGGACTCGGCTTGCTGAAGCGCGCACGGCAAGAGGCGAGGGGCGGCGACTGGTGAGTACGCCAAAA
ATTTTGACTAGCGGAGGCTAGAAGGAGAGAGATGGGTGCGAGAGCGTCAGTATTAAGCGGGGGAGAATTA
GATCGCGATGGGAAAAAATTCGGTTAAGGCCAGGGGGAAAGAAAAAATATAAATTAAAACATATAGTATG
GGCAAGCAGGGAGCTAGAACGATTCGCAGTTAATCCTGGCCTGTTAGAAACATCAGAAGGCTGTAGACAA
ATACTGGGACAGCTACAACCATCCCTTCAGACAGGATCAGAAGAACTTAGATCATTATATAATACAGTAG
CAACCCTCTATTGTGTGCATCAAAGGATAGAGATAAAAGACACCAAGGAAGCTTTAGACAAGATAGAGGA
AGAGCAAAACAAAAGTAAGACCACCGCACAGCAAGCGGCCGGCCGCTGATCTTCAGACCTGGAGGAGGAG
ATATGAGGGACAATTGGAGAAGTGAATTATATAAATATAAAGTAGTAAAAATTGAACCATTAGGAGTAGC
ACCCACCAAGGCAAAGAGAAGAGTGGTGCAGAGAGAAAAAAGAGCAGTGGGAATAGGAGCTTTGTTCCTT
GGGTTCTTGGGAGCAGCAGGAAGCACTATGGGCGCAGCGTCAATGACGCTGACGGTACAGGCCAGACAAT
TATTGTCTGGTATAGTGCAGCAGCAGAACAATTTGCTGAGGGCTATTGAGGCGCAACAGCATCTGTTGCA
ACTCACAGTCTGGGGCATCAAGCAGCTCCAGGCAAGAATCCTGGCTGTGGAAAGATACCTAAAGGATCAA
CAGCTCCTGGGGATTTGGGGTTGCTCTGGAAAACTCATTTGCACCACTGCTGTGCCTTGGAATGCTAGTT
GGAGTAATAAATCTCTGGAACAGATTTGGAATCACACGACCTGGATGGAGTGGGACAGAGAAATTAACAA
TTACACAAGCTTAATACACTCCTTAATTGAAGAATCGCAAAACCAGCAAGAAAAGAATGAACAAGAATTA
TTGGAATTAGATAAATGGGCAAGTTTGTGGAATTGGTTTAACATAACAAATTGGCTGTGGTATATAAAAT
TATTCATAATGATAGTAGGAGGCTTGGTAGGTTTAAGAATAGTTTTTGCTGTACTTTCTATAGTGAATAG
AGTTAGGCAGGGATATTCACCATTATCGTTTCAGACCCACCTCCCAACCCCGAGGGGACCCGACAGGCCC
GAAGGAATAGAAGAAGAAGGTGGAGAGAGAGACAGAGACAGATCCATTCGATTAGTGAACGGATCGGCAC
TGCGTGCGCCAATTCTGCAGACAAATGGCAGTATTCATCCACAATTTTAAAAGAAAAGGGGGGATTGGGG
GGTACAGTGCAGGGGAAAGAATAGTAGACATAATAGCAACAGACATACAAACTAAAGAATTACAAAAACA
AATTACAAAAATTCAAAATTTTCGGGTTTATTACAGGGACAGCAGAGATCCAGTTTGGTTAGTACCGGGC
CCGCTCTAGA
Features (pLannotate 1.2.2; 42 found; start..end, strand, type, name):
    195..228     +  protein_bind   loxP: Cre-mediated recombination occurs in the 8-bp core sequence (GCATACAT). Cre recombinase
    359..377     +  misc_RNA       MS2 stem loop: stem loop that binds the bacteriophage MS2 coat protein
    388..429     +  misc_RNA       tracrRNA (fragment): trans-activating CRISPR RNA for the Streptococcus pyogenes CRISPR/Cas9 system
    434..452     +  misc_RNA       MS2 stem loop: stem loop that binds the bacteriophage MS2 coat protein
    463..482     +  misc_RNA       gRNA scaffold (fragment): guide RNA scaffold for the Streptococcus pyogenes CRISPR/Cas9 system
    512..530     +  misc_RNA       MS2 stem loop: stem loop that binds the bacteriophage MS2 coat protein
    551..569     +  misc_RNA       MS2 stem loop: stem loop that binds the bacteriophage MS2 coat protein
    621..639     +  misc_RNA       MS2 stem loop: stem loop that binds the bacteriophage MS2 coat protein
    660..678     +  misc_RNA       MS2 stem loop: stem loop that binds the bacteriophage MS2 coat protein
    730..748     +  misc_RNA       MS2 stem loop: stem loop that binds the bacteriophage MS2 coat protein
    769..787     +  misc_RNA       MS2 stem loop: stem loop that binds the bacteriophage MS2 coat protein
    839..857     +  misc_RNA       MS2 stem loop: stem loop that binds the bacteriophage MS2 coat protein
    878..896     +  misc_RNA       MS2 stem loop: stem loop that binds the bacteriophage MS2 coat protein
    948..966     +  misc_RNA       MS2 stem loop: stem loop that binds the bacteriophage MS2 coat protein
    987..1005    +  misc_RNA       MS2 stem loop: stem loop that binds the bacteriophage MS2 coat protein
   1057..1075    +  misc_RNA       MS2 stem loop: stem loop that binds the bacteriophage MS2 coat protein
   1096..1114    +  misc_RNA       MS2 stem loop: stem loop that binds the bacteriophage MS2 coat protein
   1166..1184    +  misc_RNA       MS2 stem loop: stem loop that binds the bacteriophage MS2 coat protein
   1205..1223    +  misc_RNA       MS2 stem loop: stem loop that binds the bacteriophage MS2 coat protein
   1258..1275    +  misc_RNA       gRNA scaffold (fragment): guide RNA scaffold for the Streptococcus pyogenes CRISPR/Cas9 system
   1427..1730    +  enhancer       CMV enhancer: human cytomegalovirus immediate early enhancer
   1731..1934    +  promoter       CMV promoter: human cytomegalovirus (CMV) immediate early promoter
   1968..2564    +  CDS            PuroR: puromycin N-acetyltransferase; pac from Streptomyces alboniger; confers resistance to puromycin
   2640..3341    +  CDS            TagBFP: monomeric blue fluorescent protein mammalian codon-optimized
   3361..3394    +  protein_bind   loxP: Cre-mediated recombination occurs in the 8-bp core sequence (GCATACAT). Cre recombinase
   3427..3450    +  misc_feature   MCS (fragment): pBluescript multiple cloning site
   3450..4038    +  misc_feature   WPRE: woodchuck hepatitis virus posttranscriptional regulatory element
   4039..4058    +  misc_feature   MCS (fragment): pBluescript multiple cloning site
   4060..4560    +  CDS            nef (fragment): NEF_HV1LA - Experimental evidence at protein level: Swiss-Prot protein existence level 1. Extracellular Nef protein targets CD4(+) T-lymphocytes for apoptosis by interacting with CXCR4 surface receptors. From Human immunodeficiency virus type 1 group M subtype B (isolate Lai) (HIV-1).
   4567..4747    +  LTR            5' LTR (truncated): truncated 5' long terminal repeat (LTR) from HIV-1
   4809..5397    -  rep_origin     ori: high-copy-number ColE1/pMB1/pBR322/pUC origin of replication
   5568..6428    -  CDS            AmpR: β-lactamase; bla; confers resistance to ampicillin, carbenicillin, and related antibiotics
   6429..6533    -  promoter       AmpR promoter: bla
   6592..6644    -  misc_feature   bom (fragment): basis of mobility region from pBR322
   6799..7178    +  enhancer       CMV enhancer: human cytomegalovirus immediate early enhancer
   7179..7378    +  promoter       CMV promoter: human cytomegalovirus (CMV) immediate early promoter
   7396..7576    +  LTR            5' LTR (truncated): truncated 5' long terminal repeat (LTR) from HIV-1
   7623..7748    +  misc_feature   HIV-1 Ψ: packaging signal of human immunodeficiency virus type 1
   7732..8070    +  CDS            HIV-1 gag (fragment): gag protein from human immunodeficiency virus 1; gag
   8245..8478    +  misc_feature   RRE: The Rev response element (RRE) of HIV-1 allows for Rev-dependent mRNA export from the nucleus to the cytoplasm.
   8855..8955    +  CDS            Rev (fragment): human immunodeficiency virus 1 (HIV-1) Rev protein; rev; enhances nuclear export of unspliced and incompletely spliced viral mRNAs
   9005..9122    +  misc_feature   cPPT/CTS: central polypurine tract and central termination sequence of HIV-1
