[The description below was written by a language model from this plasmid's Addgene catalogue record and pLannotate feature annotations shown in this document.]
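Description:
sg2.02 16x(MS2) MUC4.1 is a lentiviral CRISPR guide RNA expression plasmid built on the pSico backbone, carrying a guide directed at the human MUC4 locus. It is propagated in bacteria through a high-copy ColE1/pUC-type origin with ampicillin resistance. The viral portion has a typical HIV-1-based transfer vector layout: a CMV enhancer/promoter fused to a truncated 5' LTR drives genomic RNA production in packaging cells. This is followed by the Ψ packaging signal with a gag fragment, the Rev response element and the cPPT/CTS. A WPRE and a second truncated LTR lie downstream of the payload. The catalogue lists the vector at 8,370 bp, whereas the sequenced record is 9,180 nt; the record does not explain this difference.

The payload is a Streptococcus pyogenes Cas9 guide scaffold modified to carry MS2 stem loops, which bind the bacteriophage MS2 coat protein (MCP). The annotation finds two loops interleaved with the tracrRNA/scaffold fragments and sixteen more in a regularly spaced array before the final scaffold fragment, in line with the stated purpose of a gRNA with 16 MCP binding sites. No promoter for the guide RNA is annotated, so the record does not state what drives it. Downstream, an internal CMV enhancer/promoter drives puromycin N-acetyltransferase and TagBFP for drug selection and fluorescent identification of transduced cells. The element linking these two coding sequences is not annotated. Two loxP sites in the same orientation flank the guide array and marker cassette, a pSico feature that would permit Cre-mediated excision.

Going by the associated publication title, the construct is meant for live-cell imaging of chromosomal loci. The many MS2 loops would recruit multiple fluorescently tagged MCP molecules to a Cas9-bound site, amplifying signal at low- or non-repetitive targets such as this MUC4 sequence.
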