Addgene plasmid #101154: sg2.02 16x(MS2) MUC4.1
Purpose: gRNA with 16 MCP binding site
Depositing lab: Mazhar Adli. Depositing organization: University of Virginia. Publication: Live cell imaging of low- and non-repetitive chromosome loci using CRISPR-Cas9. Qin P, Parlak M, Kuscu C, Bandaria J, Mir M, Szlachta K, Singh R, Darzacq X, Yildiz A, Adli M. Nat Commun. 2017 Mar 14;8:14725. doi: 10.1038/ncomms14725. PubMed 28290446.
Backbone
  Vector backbone: pSico
  Total vector size (bp): 8370
  Modifications to backbone: none
  Vector type: Lentiviral, CRISPR
  Selectable markers: Puromycin ; BFP
Growth in bacteria
  Bacterial resistance: Ampicillin, 100 μg/mL
  Growth temperature: 37°C
  Growth strain: NEB Stable
  Copy number: High Copy
Gene/Insert
  Gene/Insert name: MUC4
  gRNA/shRNA sequence: GTAAAGTAGAAAAGGCATAAA
  Species: H. sapiens (human)
  Entrez Gene: MUC4 (a.k.a. ASGP, HSA276359, MUC-4)
Terms and licenses: Academic/Nonprofit Terms; Industry Terms: Not Available to Industry
How to cite: sg2.02 16x(MS2) MUC4.1 was a gift from Mazhar Adli (Addgene plasmid # 101154 ; http://n2t.net/addgene:101154 ; RRID:Addgene_101154)
